Addgene plasmid #19475: pcDNA5/FRT/TO DNAJB6a
Depositing lab: Harm Kampinga. Depositing organization: University Medical Center Groningen. Publication: Computational analysis of the human HSPH/HSPA/DNAJ family and cloning of a human HSPH/HSPA/DNAJ expression library. Hageman J, Kampinga HH. Cell Stress Chaperones. 2009 Jan;14(1):1-21. doi: 10.1007/s12192-008-0060-2. Epub 2008 Aug 7. PubMed 18686016.
Backbone
  Vector backbone: pcDNA5/FRT/TO
  Backbone manufacturer: Invitrogen
  Backbone size w/o insert (bp): 5137
  Vector type: Mammalian Expression
  Selectable markers: Hygromycin
Growth in bacteria
  Bacterial resistance: Ampicillin, 100 μg/mL
  Growth temperature: 37°C
  Growth strain: DH5alpha
  Copy number: High Copy
Gene/Insert
  Gene/Insert name: DNAJB6a (alt names: Mrj, Dj4, DnaJ; HSJ2; HHDJ1; HSJ-2; MSJ-1; MGC1152; DnaJ (Hsp40) homolog, subfamily B, member 6)
  Species: H. sapiens (human)
  Insert size (bp): 980
  Entrez Gene: DNAJB6 (a.k.a. DJ4, DnaJ, HHDJ1, HSJ-2, HSJ2, LGMD1D, LGMD1E, LGMDD1, MRJ, MSJ-1)
  Cloning method: Restriction Enzyme; 5′ cloning site BamHI (not destroyed); 3′ cloning site NotI (not destroyed)
  Sequencing primers: 5′ LNCX; 3′ BGH-rev
Terms and licenses: Academic/Nonprofit Terms; Industry Terms: Not Available to Industry
Depositor comments: Family: HSP40 Disclaimer: For cloning the various HSP genes, the Stratagene reference RNA for cDNA synthesis was used and genes were amplified from this mixture that originates from 10 different cell lines from different somatic origin and ultimately coming from 10 different individuals. This strategy was used to maximize the chance for the presence of individual HSP transcripts. Users must be aware that this mixture thus represents 20 complete haploid genomes, meaning that for each individual gene there might be polymorphisms that could potentially have functional consequences. The library was sequence verified only for the presence of the correct gene.
How to cite: pcDNA5/FRT/TO DNAJB6a was a gift from Harm Kampinga (Addgene plasmid # 19475 ; http://n2t.net/addgene:19475 ; RRID:Addgene_19475)
