[The description below was written by a language model from this plasmid's Addgene catalogue record and pLannotate feature annotations shown in this document.]
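Description:
pcDNA5/FRT/TO DNAJB6a is a mammalian expression plasmid built on the Invitrogen pcDNA5/FRT/TO backbone, carrying the human DNAJB6 isoform a coding sequence, an HSP40/DnaJ-family co-chaperone of HSP70 also known as MRJ or HSJ2. The roughly 980 bp insert was cloned between BamHI and NotI sites, both retained, giving a total plasmid of about 6.1 kb. In bacteria it is maintained through a high-copy ColE1/pUC-type origin and selected with ampicillin via the bla gene and its own promoter. Small fragments annotated as f1 ori, lac promoter/operator, lacI, ble and bom appear to be backbone remnants rather than functional modules.

Expression of DNAJB6a is driven by the CMV immediate early enhancer and promoter, followed directly by two short elements that the annotation software labels as tet-operator-containing promoter fragments. These correspond to the tandem tet operator sites of the "TO" design, which allow transcription to be repressed in cells expressing the Tet repressor and induced by tetracycline or doxycycline. The transcript is terminated by the bGH polyadenylation signal, and no epitope tag is annotated or recorded. Downstream lies an FRT site immediately preceding a hygromycin resistance coding sequence with an SV40 poly(A) signal. In this vector family the hygromycin gene has no promoter of its own, so resistance arises only after FLP-mediated integration into a genomic FRT site in a suitable host line, yielding isogenic, single-copy, inducible stable lines.

The plasmid belongs to a human HSPH/HSPA/DNAJ chaperone expression library. The depositor cautions that inserts were amplified from pooled reference RNA from ten cell lines, so polymorphisms may be present, and that clones were sequence verified only for gene identity.
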