Features (pLannotate 1.2.2; 21 found; start..end, strand, type, name):
     28..80      -  misc_feature   bom (fragment): basis of mobility region from pBR322
    235..614     +  enhancer       CMV enhancer: human cytomegalovirus immediate early enhancer
    615..818     +  promoter       CMV promoter: human cytomegalovirus (CMV) immediate early promoter
    820..839     +  promoter       PLtetO-1 promoter (fragment): modified phage lambda PL promoter with tet operator sites (Lutz and Bujard, 1997)
    841..860     +  promoter       PLtetO-1 promoter (fragment): modified phage lambda PL promoter with tet operator sites (Lutz and Bujard, 1997)
    868..901     +  promoter       TRE3GV promoter (fragment): 3rd-generation Tet-responsive promoter that can be activated by binding of Tet-On® 3G, optimized for retroviral and lentiviral vectors
   1005..1982    +  CDS            DNAJB6: DNJB6_HUMAN - Also known as HSJ2, MRJ, MSJ1. Experimental evidence at protein level: Swiss-Prot protein existence level 1. Plays an indispensable role in the organization of KRT8/KRT18 filaments. Acts as an endogenous molecular chaperone for neuronal proteins including huntingtin. Suppresses aggregation and toxicity of polyglutamine-containing, aggregation-prone proteins. Isoform B but not isoform A inhibits huntingtin aggregation. Has a stimulatory effect on the ATPase activity of HSP70 in a dose-dependent and time-dependent manner and hence acts as a co-chaperone of HSP70. Also reduces cellu
   2036..2260    +  polyA_signal   bGH poly(A) signal: bovine growth hormone polyadenylation signal
   2264..2285    +  promoter       SV40 promoter (fragment): SV40 enhancer and early promoter
   2306..2539    +  rep_origin     f1 ori (fragment) (sequence partly withheld): f1 bacteriophage origin of replication; arrow indicates direction of (+) strand synthesis
   2544..2591    +  protein_bind   FRT: FLP-mediated recombination occurs in the 8-bp core sequence TCTAGAAA (Turan and Bode, 2011). FLP recombinase from the Saccharomyces cerevisiae 2μ plasmid
   2599..3621    +  CDS            HygR: aminoglycoside phosphotransferase from E. coli; aph(4)-Ia; confers resistance to hygromycin
   3631..3756    +  CDS            ble (fragment): BLE_KLEPN - Experimental evidence at protein level: Swiss-Prot protein existence level 1. Binding protein with a strong affinity to the bleomycin family of antibiotics. Binds to CL990; an antimitotic-antibiotic compound. From Klebsiella pneumoniae.
   3751..3872    +  polyA_signal   SV40 poly(A) signal: SV40 polyadenylation signal
   3945..3961    -  protein_bind   lac operator: The lac repressor binds to the lac operator to inhibit transcription in E. coli. This inhibition can be relieved by adding lactose or isopropyl-β-D-thiogalactopyranoside (IPTG). lac repressor encoded by lacI
   3969..3999    -  promoter       lac promoter: promoter for the E. coli lac operon
   4014..4035    -  protein_bind   CAP binding site: CAP binding activates transcription in the presence of cAMP. E. coli catabolite activator protein
   4048..4140    -  CDS            lacI (fragment): lac repressor; lacI; The lac repressor binds to the lac operator to inhibit transcription in E. coli. This inhibition can be relieved by adding lactose or isopropyl-β-D-thiogalactopyranoside (IPTG).
   4323..4911    -  rep_origin     ori: high-copy-number ColE1/pMB1/pBR322/pUC origin of replication
   5082..5942    -  CDS            AmpR: β-lactamase; bla; confers resistance to ampicillin, carbenicillin, and related antibiotics
   5943..6047    -  promoter       AmpR promoter: bla
>Addgene plasmid #19475 | pcDNA5/FRT/TO DNAJB6a | depositor full sequence | sequence record 9111 | Author sequence
GACGGATCGGGAGATCTCCCGATCCCCTATGGTGCACTCTCAGTACAATCTGCTCTGATGCCGCATAGTT
AAGCCAGTATCTGCTCCCTGCTTGTGTGTTGGAGGTCGCTGAGTAGTGCGCGAGCAAAATTTAAGCTACA
ACAAGGCAAGGCTTGACCGACAATTGCATGAAGAATCTGCTTAGGGTTAGGCGTTTTGCGCTGCTTCGCG
ATGTACGGGCCAGATATACGCGTTGACATTGATTATTGACTAGTTATTAATAGTAATCAATTACGGGGTC
ATTAGTTCATAGCCCATATATGGAGTTCCGCGTTACATAACTTACGGTAAATGGCCCGCCTGGCTGACCG
CCCAACGACCCCCGCCCATTGACGTCAATAATGACGTATGTTCCCATAGTAACGCCAATAGGGACTTTCC
ATTGACGTCAATGGGTGGAGTATTTACGGTAAACTGCCCACTTGGCAGTACATCAAGTGTATCATATGCC
AAGTACGCCCCCTATTGACGTCAATGACGGTAAATGGCCCGCCTGGCATTATGCCCAGTACATGACCTTA
TGGGACTTTCCTACTTGGCAGTACATCTACGTATTAGTCATCGCTATTACCATGGTGATGCGGTTTTGGC
AGTACATCAATGGGCGTGGATAGCGGTTTGACTCACGGGGATTTCCAAGTCTCCACCCCATTGACGTCAA
TGGGAGTTTGTTTTGGCACCAAAATCAACGGGACTTTCCAAAATGTCGTAACAACTCCGCCCCATTGACG
CAAATGGGCGGTAGGCGTGTACGGTGGGAGGTCTATATAAGCAGAGCTCTCCCTATCAGTGATAGAGATC
TCCCTATCAGTGATAGAGATCGTCGACGAGCTCGTTTAGTGAACCGTCAGATCGCCTGGAGACGCCATCC
ACGCTGTTTTGACCTCCATAGAAGACACCGGGACCGATCCAGCCTCCGGACTCTAGCGTTTAAACTTAAG
CTTGGTACCGAGCTCGGATCCACCATGGTGGATTACTATGAAGTTCTAGGCGTGCAGAGACATGCCTCAC
CCGAGGATATTAAAAAGGCATATCGGAAACTGGCACTGAAGTGGCATCCAGATAAAAATCCTGAGAATAA
AGAAGAAGCAGAGAGAAAATTCAAGCAAGTAGCGGAGGCATATGAAGTGCTGTCGGATGCTAAGAAACGG
GACATCTATGACAAATATGGCAAAGAAGGATTAAATGGTGGAGGAGGAGGTGGAAGTCATTTTGACAGTC
CATTTGAATTTGGCTTCACATTCCGTAACCCAGATGATGTCTTCAGGGAATTTTTTGGTGGAAGGGACCC
ATTTTCATTTGACTTCTTTGAAGACCCTTTTGAGGACTTCTTTGGGAATCGAAGGGGTCCCCGAGGAAGC
AGAAGCCGAGGGACGGGGTCGTTTTTCTCTGCGTTCAGTGGATTTCCGTCTTTTGGAAGTGGATTTTCTT
CTTTTGATACAGGATTTACTTCATTTGGGTCACTAGGTCACGGGGGCCTCACTTCATTCTCTTCCACGTC
ATTTGGTGGTAGTGGCATGGGCAACTTCAAATCGATATCAACTTCAACTAAAATGGTTAATGGCAGAAAA
ATCACTACAAAGAGAATTGTCGAGAACGGTCAAGAAAGAGTAGAAGTTGAAGAAGATGGCCAGTTAAAGT
CCTTAACAATAAATGGTGTGGCCGACGACGATGCCCTCGCTGAGGAGCGCATGCGGAGAGGCCAGAACGC
CCTGCCAGCCCAGCCTGCCGGCCTCCGCCCGCCGAAGCCGCCCCGGCCTGCCTCGCTGCTGAGACACGCG
CCTCACTGTCTCTCTGAGGAGGAGGGCGAGCAGGACCGACCTCGGGCACCCGGGCCCTGGGACCCCCTCG
CGTCCGCAGCAGGATTGAAAGAAGGTGGCAAGAGGAAGAAGCAGAAGCAGAGAGAGGAGTCGAAGAAGAA
GAAGTCGACCAAAGGCAATCACTAGGCGGCCGCTCGAGTCTAGAGGGCCCGTTTAAACCCGCTGATCAGC
CTCGACTGTGCCTTCTAGTTGCCAGCCATCTGTTGTTTGCCCCTCCCCCGTGCCTTCCTTGACCCTGGAA
GGTGCCACTCCCACTGTCCTTTCCTAATAAAATGAGGAAATTGCATCGCATTGTCTGAGTAGGTGTCATT
CTATTCTGGGGGGTGGGGTGGGGCAGGACAGCAAGGGGGAGGATTGGGAAGACAATAGCAGGCATGCTGG
GGATGCGGTGGGCTCTATGGCTTCTGAGGCGGAAAGAACCAGCTGGGGCTCTAGGGGGTATCCCC
[124 nt withheld, positions 2306-2429]
C
[91 nt withheld, positions 2431-2521]
AGGGTGATGGTTCACGTACCTAGAAGTTCCTATTCCGAAGTTCCTATTCTCTAGAAAGTATAGGAACTTC
CTTGGCCAAAAAGCCTGAACTCACCGCGACGTCTGTCGAGAAGTTTCTGATCGAAAAGTTCGACAGCGTC
TCCGACCTGATGCAGCTCTCGGAGGGCGAAGAATCTCGTGCTTTCAGCTTCGATGTAGGAGGGCGTGGAT
ATGTCCTGCGGGTAAATAGCTGCGCCGATGGTTTCTACAAAGATCGTTATGTTTATCGGCACTTTGCATC
GGCCGCGCTCCCGATTCCGGAAGTGCTTGACATTGGGGAATTCAGCGAGAGCCTGACCTATTGCATCTCC
CGCCGTGCACAGGGTGTCACGTTGCAAGACCTGCCTGAAACCGAACTGCCCGCTGTTCTGCAGCCGGTCG
CGGAGGCCATGGATGCGATCGCTGCGGCCGATCTTAGCCAGACGAGCGGGTTCGGCCCATTCGGACCGCA
AGGAATCGGTCAATACACTACATGGCGTGATTTCATATGCGCGATTGCTGATCCCCATGTGTATCACTGG
CAAACTGTGATGGACGACACCGTCAGTGCGTCCGTCGCGCAGGCTCTCGATGAGCTGATGCTTTGGGCCG
AGGACTGCCCCGAAGTCCGGCACCTCGTGCACGCGGATTTCGGCTCCAACAATGTCCTGACGGACAATGG
CCGCATAACAGCGGTCATTGACTGGAGCGAGGCGATGTTCGGGGATTCCCAATACGAGGTCGCCAACATC
TTCTTCTGGAGGCCGTGGTTGGCTTGTATGGAGCAGCAGACGCGCTACTTCGAGCGGAGGCATCCGGAGC
TTGCAGGATCGCCGCGGCTCCGGGCGTATATGCTCCGCATTGGTCTTGACCAACTCTATCAGAGCTTGGT
TGACGGCAATTTCGATGATGCAGCTTGGGCGCAGGGTCGATGCGACGCAATCGTCCGATCCGGAGCCGGG
ACTGTCGGGCGTACACAAATCGCCCGCAGAAGCGCGGCCGTCTGGACCGATGGCTGTGTAGAAGTACTCG
CCGATAGTGGAAACCGACGCCCCAGCACTCGTCCGAGGGCAAAGGAATAGCACGTACTACGAGATTTCGA
TTCCACCGCCGCCTTCTATGAAAGGTTGGGCTTCGGAATCGTTTTCCGGGACGCCGGCTGGATGATCCTC
CAGCGCGGGGATCTCATGCTGGAGTTCTTCGCCCACCCCAACTTGTTTATTGCAGCTTATAATGGTTACA
AATAAAGCAATAGCATCACAAATTTCACAAATAAAGCATTTTTTTCACTGCATTCTAGTTGTGGTTTGTC
CAAACTCATCAATGTATCTTATCATGTCTGTATACCGTCGACCTCTAGCTAGAGCTTGGCGTAATCATGG
TCATAGCTGTTTCCTGTGTGAAATTGTTATCCGCTCACAATTCCACACAACATACGAGCCGGAAGCATAA
AGTGTAAAGCCTGGGGTGCCTAATGAGTGAGCTAACTCACATTAATTGCGTTGCGCTCACTGCCCGCTTT
CCAGTCGGGAAACCTGTCGTGCCAGCTGCATTAATGAATCGGCCAACGCGCGGGGAGAGGCGGTTTGCGT
ATTGGGCGCTCTTCCGCTTCCTCGCTCACTGACTCGCTGCGCTCGGTCGTTCGGCTGCGGCGAGCGGTAT
CAGCTCACTCAAAGGCGGTAATACGGTTATCCACAGAATCAGGGGATAACGCAGGAAAGAACATGTGAGC
AAAAGGCCAGCAAAAGGCCAGGAACCGTAAAAAGGCCGCGTTGCTGGCGTTTTTCCATAGGCTCCGCCCC
CCTGACGAGCATCACAAAAATCGACGCTCAAGTCAGAGGTGGCGAAACCCGACAGGACTATAAAGATACC
AGGCGTTTCCCCCTGGAAGCTCCCTCGTGCGCTCTCCTGTTCCGACCCTGCCGCTTACCGGATACCTGTC
CGCCTTTCTCCCTTCGGGAAGCGTGGCGCTTTCTCATAGCTCACGCTGTAGGTATCTCAGTTCGGTGTAG
GTCGTTCGCTCCAAGCTGGGCTGTGTGCACGAACCCCCCGTTCAGCCCGACCGCTGCGCCTTATCCGGTA
ACTATCGTCTTGAGTCCAACCCGGTAAGACACGACTTATCGCCACTGGCAGCAGCCACTGGTAACAGGAT
TAGCAGAGCGAGGTATGTAGGCGGTGCTACAGAGTTCTTGAAGTGGTGGCCTAACTACGGCTACACTAGA
AGAACAGTATTTGGTATCTGCGCTCTGCTGAAGCCAGTTACCTTCGGAAAAAGAGTTGGTAGCTCTTGAT
CCGGCAAACAAACCACCGCTGGTAGCGGTGGTTTTTTTGTTTGCAAGCAGCAGATTACGCGCAGAAAAAA
AGGATCTCAAGAAGATCCTTTGATCTTTTCTACGGGGTCTGACGCTCAGTGGAACGAAAACTCACGTTAA
GGGATTTTGGTCATGAGATTATCAAAAAGGATCTTCACCTAGATCCTTTTAAATTAAAAATGAAGTTTTA
AATCAATCTAAAGTATATATGAGTAAACTTGGTCTGACAGTTACCAATGCTTAATCAGTGAGGCACCTAT
CTCAGCGATCTGTCTATTTCGTTCATCCATAGTTGCCTGACTCCCCGTCGTGTAGATAACTACGATACGG
GAGGGCTTACCATCTGGCCCCAGTGCTGCAATGATACCGCGAGACCCACGCTCACCGGCTCCAGATTTAT
CAGCAATAAACCAGCCAGCCGGAAGGGCCGAGCGCAGAAGTGGTCCTGCAACTTTATCCGCCTCCATCCA
GTCTATTAATTGTTGCCGGGAAGCTAGAGTAAGTAGTTCGCCAGTTAATAGTTTGCGCAACGTTGTTGCC
ATTGCTACAGGCATCGTGGTGTCACGCTCGTCGTTTGGTATGGCTTCATTCAGCTCCGGTTCCCAACGAT
CAAGGCGAGTTACATGATCCCCCATGTTGTGCAAAAAAGCGGTTAGCTCCTTCGGTCCTCCGATCGTTGT
CAGAAGTAAGTTGGCCGCAGTGTTATCACTCATGGTTATGGCAGCACTGCATAATTCTCTTACTGTCATG
CCATCCGTAAGATGCTTTTCTGTGACTGGTGAGTACTCAACCAAGTCATTCTGAGAATAGTGTATGCGGC
GACCGAGTTGCTCTTGCCCGGCGTCAATACGGGATAATACCGCGCCACATAGCAGAACTTTAAAAGTGCT
CATCATTGGAAAACGTTCTTCGGGGCGAAAACTCTCAAGGATCTTACCGCTGTTGAGATCCAGTTCGATG
TAACCCACTCGTGCACCCAACTGATCTTCAGCATCTTTTACTTTCACCAGCGTTTCTGGGTGAGCAAAAA
CAGGAAGGCAAAATGCCGCAAAAAAGGGAATAAGGGCGACACGGAAATGTTGAATACTCATACTCTTCCT
TTTTCAATATTATTGAAGCATTTATCAGGGTTATTGTCTCATGAGCGGATACATATTTGAATGTATTTAG
AAAAATAAACAAATAGGGGTTCCGCGCACATTTCCCCGAAAAGTGCCACCTGACGTC
