>Addgene plasmid #19475 | pcDNA5/FRT/TO DNAJB6a | addgene partial sequence | sequence record 25252 | 19475 with LNCX
CTGTTTTGACCTCCNTAGAAGACACCGGGACCGATCCAGCCTCCGGACTCTAGCGTTTAAACTTAAGCTT
GGTACCGAGCTCGGATCCACCATGGTGGATTACTATGAAGTTCTAGGCGTGCAGAGACATGCCTCACCCG
AGGATATTAAAAAGGCATATCGGAAACTGGCACTGAAGTGGCATCCAGATAAAAATCCTGAGAATAAAGA
AGAAGCAGAGAGAAAATTCAAGCAAGTAGCGGAGGCATATGAAGTGCTGTCGGATGCTAAGAAACGGGAC
ATCTATGACAAATATGGCAAAGAAGGATTAAATGGTGGAGGAGGAGGTGGAAGTCATTTTGACAGTCCAT
TTGAATTTGGCTTCACATTCCGTAACCCAGATGATGTCTTCAGGGAATTTTTTGGTGGAAGGGACCCATT
TTCATTTGACTTCTTTGAAGACCCTTTTGAGGACTTCTTTGGGAATCGAAGGGGTCCCCGAGGAAGCAGA
AGCCGAGGGACGGGGTCGTTTTTCTCTGCGTTCAGTGGATTTCCGTCTTTTGGAAGTGGATTTTCTTCTT
TTGATACAGGATTTACTTCATTTGGGTCACTAGGTCACGGGGGCCTCACTTCATTCTCTTCCANNNTNNN
NNNNGNNNNNGNCATGNNCAANTTCAAANNNNNNNCAACTTCAACTAAAATGGTTAATGGCAGAAAAATC
ACTACAAAGAGAATTGTCGAGAACGGTCAAGAAGAGTAGAAGTTGA
